>Addgene plasmid #35367 | pBbS0a-RFP | depositor full sequence | sequence record 43034 | pBbS0a-RFP sequence 4438 bps
TTGACAGCTAGCTCAGTCCTAGGTACTGTGCTAGCTACTAGTGAAAGAGGAGAAATACTAGATGGCTTCC
TCCGAAGACGTTATCAAAGAGTTCATGCGTTTCAAAGTTCGTATGGAAGGTTCCGTTAACGGTCACGAGT
TCGAAATCGAAGGTGAAGGTGAAGGTCGTCCGTACGAAGGTACCCAGACCGCTAAACTGAAAGTTACCAA
AGGTGGTCCGCTGCCGTTCGCTTGGGACATCCTGTCCCCGCAGTTCCAGTACGGTTCCAAAGCTTACGTT
AAACACCCGGCTGACATCCCGGACTACCTGAAACTGTCCTTCCCGGAAGGTTTCAAATGGGAACGTGTTA
TGAACTTCGAAGACGGTGGTGTTGTTACCGTTACCCAGGACTCCTCCCTGCAAGACGGTGAGTTCATCTA
CAAAGTTAAACTGCGTGGTACCAACTTCCCGTCCGACGGTCCGGTTATGCAGAAAAAAACCATGGGTTGG
GAAGCTTCCACCGAACGTATGTACCCGGAAGACGGTGCTCTGAAAGGTGAAATCAAAATGCGTCTGAAAC
TGAAAGACGGTGGTCACTACGACGCTGAAGTTAAAACCACCTACATGGCTAAAAAACCGGTTCAGCTGCC
GGGTGCTTACAAAACCGACATCAAACTGGACATCACCTCCCACAACGAAGACTACACCATCGTTGAACAG
TACGAACGTGCTGAAGGTCGTCACTCCACCGGTGCTTAATAACGCTGATAGTGCTAGTGTAGATCGCTAC
TAGAGCCAGGCATCAAATAAAACGAAAGGCTCAGTCGAAAGACTGGGCCTTTCGTTTTATCTGTTGTTTG
TCGGTGAACGCTCTCTACTAGAGTCACACTGGCTCACCTTCGGGTGGGCCTTTCTGCGTTTATATACTAG
AAGCGGCCGGGATCCTAACTCGAGTAAGGATCTCCAGGCATCAAATAAAACGAAAGGCTCAGTCGAAAGA
CTGGGCCTTTCGTTTTATCTGTTGTTTGTCGGTGAACGCTCTCTACTAGAGTCACACTGGCTCACCTTCG
GGTGGGCCTTTCTGCGTTTATACCTAGGGTACGGGTTTTGCTGCCCGCAAACGGGCTGTTCTGGTGTTGC
TAGTTTGTTATCAGAATCGCAGATCCGGCTTCAGCCGGTTTGCCGGCTGAAAGCGCTATTTCTTCCAGAA
TTGCCATGATTTTTTCCCCACGGGAGGCGTCACTGGCTCCCGTGTTGTCGGCAGCTTTGATTCGATAAGC
AGCATCGCCTGTTTCAGGCTGTCTATGTGTGACTGTTGAGCTGTAACAAGTTGTCTCAGGTGTTCAATTT
CATGTTCTAGTTGCTTTGTTTTACTGGTTTCACCTGTTCTATTAGGTGTTACATGCTGTTCATCTGTTAC
ATTGTCGATCTGTTCATGGTGAACAGCTTTGAATGCACCAAAAACTCGTAAAAGCTCTGATGTATCTATC
TTTTTTACACCGTTTTCATCTGTGCATATGGACAGTTTTCCCTTTGATATGTAACGGTGAACAGTTGTTC
TACTTTTGTTTGTTAGTCTTGATGCTTCACTGATAGATACAAGAGCCATAAGAACCTCAGATCCTTCCGT
ATTTAGCCAGTATGTTCTCTAGTGTGGTTCGTTGTTTTTGCGTGAGCCATGAGAACGAACCATTGAGATC
ATACTTACTTTGCATGTCACTCAAAAATTTTGCCTCAAAACTGGTGAGCTGAATTTTTGCAGTTAAAGCA
TCGTGTAGTGTTTTTCTTAGTCCGTTATGTAGGTAGGAATCTGATGTAATGGTTGTTGGTATTTTGTCAC
CATTCATTTTTATCTGGTTGTTCTCAAGTTCGGTTACGAGATCCATTTGTCTATCTAGTTCAACTTGGAA
AATCAACGTATCAGTCGGGCGGCCTCGCTTATCAACCACCAATTTCATATTGCTGTAAGTGTTTAAATCT
TTACTTATTGGTTTCAAAACCCATTGGTTAAGCCTTTTAAACTCATGGTAGTTATTTTCAAGCATTAACA
TGAACTTAAATTCATCAAGGCTAATCTCTATATTTGCCTTGTGAGTTTTCTTTTGTGTTAGTTCTTTTAA
TAACCACTCATAAATCCTCATAGAGTATTTGTTTTCAAAAGACTTAACATGTTCCAGATTATATTTTATG
AATTTTTTTAACTGGAAAAGATAAGGCAATATCTCTTCACTAAAAACTAATTCTAATTTTTCGCTTGAGA
ACTTGGCATAGTTTGTCCACTGGAAAATCTCAAAGCCTTTAACCAAAGGATTCCTGATTTCCACAGTTCT
CGTCATCAGCTCTCTGGTTGCTTTAGCTAATACACCATAAGCATTTTCCCTACTGATGTTCATCATCTGA
GCGTATTGGTTATAAGTGAACGATACCGTCCGTTCTTTCCTTGTAGGGTTTTCAATCGTGGGGTTGAGTA
GTGCCACACAGCATAAAATTAGCTTGGTTTCATGCTCCGTTAAGTCATAGCGACTAATCGCTAGTTCATT
TGCTTTGAAAACAACTAATTCAGACATACATCTCAATTGGTCTAGGTGATTTTAATCACTATACCAATTG
AGATGGGCTAGTCAATGATAATTACTAGTCCTTTTCCCGGGTGATCTGGGTATCTGTAAATTCTGCTAGA
CCTTTGCTGGAAAACTTGTAAATTCTGCTAGACCCTCTGTAAATTCCGCTAGACCTTTGTGTGTTTTTTT
TGTTTATATTCAAGTGGTTATAATTTATAGAATAAAGAAAGAATAAAAAAAGATAAAAAGAATAGATCCC
AGCCCTGTGTATAACTCACTACTTTAGTCAGTTCCGCAGTATTACAAAAGGATGTCGCAAACGCTGTTTG
CTCCTCTACAAAACAGACCTTAAAACCCTAAAGGCTTAAGTAGCACCCTCGCAAGCTCGGGCAAATCGCT
GAATATTCCTTTTGTCTCCGACCATCAGGCACCTGAGTCGCTGTCTTTTTCGTGACATTCAGTTCGCTGC
GCTCACGGCTCTGGCAGTGAATGGGGGTAAATGGCACTACAGGCGCCTTTTATGGATTCATGCAAGGAAA
CTACCCATAATACAAGAAAAGCCCGTCACGGGCTTCTCAGGGCGTTTTATGGCGGGTCTGCTATGTGGTG
CTATCTGACTTTTTGCTGTTCAGCAGTTCCTGCCCTCTGATTTTCCAGTCTGACCACTTCGGATTATCCC
GTGACAGGTCATTCAGACTGGCTAATGCACCCAGTAAGGCAGCGGTATCATCAACAGGCTTACCCGTCTT
ACTGTCCCTAGTGCTTGGATTCTCACCAATAAAAAACGCCCGGCGGCAACCGAGCGTTCTGAACAAATCC
AGATGGAGTTCTGAGGTCATTACTGGATCTATCAACAGGAGTCCAAGCGAGCTCGTAAACTTGGTCTGAC
AGTTACCAATGCTTAATCAGTGAGGCACCTATCTCAGCGATCTGTCTATTTCGTTCATCCATAGTTGCCT
GACTCCCCGTCGTGTAGATAACTACGATACGGGAGGGCTTACCATCTGGCCCCAGTGCTGCAATGATACC
GCGAGACCCACGCTCACCGGCTCCAGATTTATCAGCAATAAACCAGCCAGCCGGAAGGGCCGAGCGCAGA
AGTGGTCCTGCAACTTTATCCGCCTCCATCCAGTCTATTAATTGTTGCCGGGAAGCTAGAGTAAGTAGTT
CGCCAGTTAATAGTTTGCGCAACGTTGTTGCCATTGCTACAGGCATCGTGGTGTCACGCTCGTCGTTTGG
TATGGCTTCATTCAGCTCCGGTTCCCAACGATCAAGGCGAGTTACATGATCCCCCATGTTGTGCAAAAAA
GCGGTTAGCTCCTTCGGTCCTCCGATCGTTGTCAGAAGTAAGTTGGCCGCAGTGTTATCACTCATGGTTA
TGGCAGCACTGCATAATTCTCTTACTGTCATGCCATCCGTAAGATGCTTTTCTGTGACTGGTGAGTACTC
AACCAAGTCATTCTGAGAATAGTGTATGCGGCGACCGAGTTGCTCTTGCCCGGCGTCAATACGGGATAAT
ACCGCGCCACATAGCAGAACTTTAAAAGTGCTCATCATTGGAAAACGTTCTTCGGGGCGAAAACTCTCAA
GGATCTTACCGCTGTTGAGATCCAGTTCGATGTAACCCACTCGTGCACCCAACTGATCTTCAGCATCTTT
TACTTTCACCAGCGTTTCTGGGTGAGCAAAAACAGGAAGGCAAAATGCCGCAAAAAAGGGAATAAGGGCG
ACACGGAAATGTTGAATACTCATACTCTTCCTTTTTCAATATTATTGAAGCATTTATCAGGGTTATTGTC
TCATGAGCGGATACATATTTGAATGTATTTAGAAAAATAAACAAATAGGGGTTCCGCGCACATTTCCCCG
AAAAGTGCCACCTGAATTCATGAGATCT
Features (pLannotate 1.2.2; 11 found; start..end, strand, type, name):
      1..25      +  promoter       J23119(SpeI) promoter (fragment): bacterial promoter (Registry of Standard Biological Parts BBa J23119) modified to end with an SpeI site
     62..736     +  CDS            mRFP1: mRFP1 is a basic (constitutively fluorescent) red fluorescent protein published in 2002, derived from Discosoma sp.. It is reported to be a somewhat slowly-maturing monomer with low acid sensitivity.
    784..855     +  terminator     rrnB T1 terminator: transcription terminator T1 from the E. coli rrnB gene
    871..898     +  terminator     T7Te terminator: phage T7 early transcription terminator
    952..1023    +  terminator     rrnB T1 terminator: transcription terminator T1 from the E. coli rrnB gene
   1039..1066    +  terminator     T7Te terminator: phage T7 early transcription terminator
   1597..2547    -  CDS            Rep101: RepA protein needed for replication with the pSC101 origin; rep101
   2595..2817    -  rep_origin     pSC101 ori: low-copy replication origin that requires the Rep101 protein
   3309..3403    -  terminator     lambda t0 terminator: transcription terminator from phage lambda
   3433..4293    -  CDS            AmpR: β-lactamase; bla; confers resistance to ampicillin, carbenicillin, and related antibiotics
   4294..4398    -  promoter       AmpR promoter: bla
