[The description below was written by a language model from this plasmid's Addgene catalogue record and pLannotate feature annotations shown in this document.]
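Description:
pBbS0a-RFP is a low-copy bacterial expression plasmid from the BglBrick (pBb) vector family, a synthetic-biology platform of modular, interchangeable vectors for gene expression in E. coli. It replicates from the pSC101 origin, which depends on the plasmid-encoded Rep101 (RepA) initiator protein also annotated in the sequence, consistent with the "SC101" origin and low copy number given in the catalogue entry. Selection is by ampicillin: a β-lactamase (AmpR) gene is driven by its native bla promoter and followed by a phage lambda t0 terminator, which insulates the marker from the rest of the plasmid. The full depositor sequence is 4,438 bp, matching the stated backbone plus a 678 bp insert.

The payload is a synthetic RFP coding sequence annotated as mRFP1, a monomeric, constitutively fluorescent red protein derived from Discosoma. It serves as the placeholder reporter gene in this vector series and is exchanged for a gene of interest by restriction-enzyme cloning. Downstream of the reporter are two tandem copies of a double terminator unit (rrnB T1 followed by T7Te), which stop transcription from reading through into the replication region. The record does not state a promoter or repressor system for the insert. The only upstream element detected is a 25 bp fragment resembling the J23119 constitutive promoter at the very start of the sequence, so whether RFP is meaningfully transcribed from this construct cannot be determined from the annotation. The plasmid is best understood as a member of a characterised vector set, useful as a low-copy, ampicillin-selected chassis or reference for assembling and comparing expression constructs.
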