Addgene plasmid #35367: pBbS0a-RFP
Depositing lab: Jay Keasling. Depositing organization: University of California, Berkeley. Publication: BglBrick vectors and datasheets: A synthetic biology platform for gene expression. Lee TS, Krupa RA, Zhang F, Hajimorad M, Holtz WJ, Prasad N, Lee SK, Keasling JD. J Biol Eng. 2011 Sep 20;5:12. 10.1186/1754-1611-5-12 PubMed 21933410.
Backbone
  Vector backbone: pBb
  Backbone size w/o insert (bp): 3760
  Vector type: Bacterial Expression, Synthetic Biology
Growth in bacteria
  Bacterial resistance: Ampicillin, 100 μg/mL
  Growth temperature: 37°C
  Growth strain: DH5alpha
  Copy number: Low Copy
Gene/Insert
  Gene/Insert name: RFP (alt name: JBEI Part ID: JPUB_000264)
  Species: Synthetic
  Insert size (bp): 678
  Cloning method: Restriction Enzyme
  Sequencing primers: 5′ jkRFP-R (gctttggaaccgtactggaa); 3′ jkRFP-F (tggtcactacgacgctgaag)
Terms and licenses: Academic/Nonprofit Terms; Industry Terms: Not Available to Industry
Depositor comments: JBEI Part ID: JPUB_000264; Origin: SC101
How to cite: pBbS0a-RFP was a gift from Jay Keasling (Addgene plasmid # 35367 ; http://n2t.net/addgene:35367 ; RRID:Addgene_35367)
