>Addgene plasmid #35367 | pBbS0a-RFP | addgene partial sequence | sequence record 43945 | jkRFP-R 5'-gctttggaaccgtactggaa-3'
GGACACCTTTGGTAACTTTCAGTTTAGCGGTCTGGGTACCTTCGTACGGACGACCTTCACCTTCACCTTC
GATTTCGAACTCGTGACCGTTAACGGAACCTTCCATACGAACTTTGAAACGCATGAACTCTTTGATAACG
TCTTCGGAGGAAGCCATCTAGTATTTCTCCTCTTTCACTAGTAGCTAGCACAGTACCTAGGACTGAGCTA
GCTGTCAAAGATCTCATGAATTCAGGTGGCACTTTTCGGGGAAATGTGCGCGGAACCCCTATTTGTTTAT
TTTTCTAAATACATTCAAATATGTATCCGCTCATGAGACAATAACCCTGATAAATGCTTCAATAATATTG
AAAAAGGAAGAGTATGAGTATTCAACATTTCCGTGTCGCCCTTATTCCCTTTTTTGCGGCATTTTGCCTT
CCTGTTTTTGCTCACCCAGAAACGCTGGTGAAAGTAAAAGATGCTGAAGATCAGTTGGGTGCACGAGTGG
GTTACATCGAACTGGATCTCAACAGCGGTAAGATCCTTGAGAGTTTTCGCCCCGAAGAACGTTTTCCAAT
GATGAGCACTTTTAAAGTTCTGCTATGTGGCGCGGTATTATCCCGTATTGACGCCGGGCAAGAGCAACTC
GGTCGCCGCATACACTATTCTCAGAATGACTTGGTTGAGTACTCACCAGTCACAGAAAAGCATCTTACGG
ATGGCATGACAGTAAGAGAATTATGCAGTGCTGCCATAACCATGAGTGATAACACTGCGGCCAACTTACT
TCTGACAACGATCGGAGGACCGAAGGAGCTAACCGCTTTTTTGCACAACATGGGGGATCATGTAACTCGC
CTTGATCGTTGGGAACCGGAGCTGAATGAAGCCATACCAAACGACGAG
