>Addgene plasmid #35367 | pBbS0a-RFP | addgene partial sequence | sequence record 43946 | jkRFP-F 5'-tggtcactacgacgctgaag-3'
AGCTGCCGGGTGCTTACAAAACCGACATCAAACTGGACATCACCTCCCACAACGAAGACTACACCATCGT
TGAACAGTACGAACGTGCTGAAGGTCGTCACTCCACCGGTGCTTAATAACGCTGATAGTGCTAGTGTAGA
TCGCTACTAGAGCCAGGCATCAAATAAAACGAAAGGCTCAGTCGAAAGACTGGGCCTTTCGTTTTATCTG
TTGTTTGTCGGTGAACGCTCTCTACTAGAGTCACACTGGCTCACCTTCGGGTGGGCCTTTCTGCGTTTAT
ATACTAGAAGCGGCCGGGATCCTAACTCGAGTAAGGATCTCCAGGCATCAAATAAAACGAAAGGCTCAGT
CGAAAGACTGGGCCTTTCGTTTTATCTGTTGTTTGTCGGTGAACGCTCTCTACTAGAGTCACACTGGCTC
ACCTTCGGGTGGGCCTTTCTGCGTTTATACCTAGGGTACGGGTTTTGCTGCCCGCAAACGGGCTGTTCTG
GTGTTGCTAGTTTGTTATCAGAATCGCAGATCCGGCTTCAGCCGGTTTGCCGGCTGAAAGCGCTATTTCT
TCCAGAATTGCCATGATTTTTTCCCCACGGGAGGCGTCACTGGCTCCCGTGTTGTCGGCAGCTTTGATTC
GATAAGCAGCATCGCCTGTTTCAGGCTGTCTATGTGTGACTGTTGAGCTGTAACAAGTTGTCTCAGGTGT
TCAATTTCATGTTCTAGTTGCTTTGTTTTACTGGTTTCACCTGTTCTATTAGGTGTTACATGCTGTTCAT
CTGTTACATTGTCGATCTGTTCATGGTGAACAGCTTTGAATGCA
